Addgene plasmid #114937: AT1G05700 L9_pECIA2
Purpose: Bait vector AT1G05700 L9_pECIA2 should be used with prey vector AT1G05700 L9_pECIA14.
Depositing lab: Youssef Belkhadir. Depositing organization: Gregor Mendel Institute of Molecular Plant Biology. Publication: An extracellular network of Arabidopsis leucine-rich repeat receptor kinases. Smakowska-Luzan E, Mott GA, Parys K, Stegmann M, Howton TC, Layeghifard M, Neuhold J, Lehner A, Kong J, Grunwald K, Weinberger N, Satbhai SB, Mayer D, Busch W, Madalinski M, Stolt-Bergner P, Provart NJ, Mukhtar MS, Zipfel C, Desveaux D, Guttman DS, Belkhadir Y. Nature. 2018 Jan 18;553(7688):342-346. doi: 10.1038/nature25184. Epub 2018 Jan 10. PubMed 29320478.
Backbone
  Vector backbone: pECIA2
  Backbone manufacturer: Chris Garcia (Addgene plasmid # 47032)
  Vector type: Insect Expression
Growth in bacteria
  Bacterial resistance: Ampicillin, 100 μg/mL
  Growth temperature: 37°C
  Growth strain: DH5alpha
  Copy number: High Copy
Gene/Insert
  Gene/Insert name: AT1G05700
  Species: A. thaliana (mustard weed)
  Entrez Gene: AT1G05700 (a.k.a. AT1G05700, F3F20.15, F3F20_15)
  Promoter: Metallothionein (Copper-Inducible)
  Tag / fusion protein: Fc, V5 and hexahistidine tags (C terminal on backbone)
  Cloning method: Ligation Independent Cloning
Terms and licenses: Academic/Nonprofit Terms; Industry Terms: Not Available to Industry
Depositor comments: Plasmid for secreted expression in Drosophila cell culture by induction via CuSO4. Insert is an extracellular domain of indicated LRR-RK, C-terminally tagged with Fc, V5 and hexahistidine tags. Insert Protein Sequence: SGFISIDCGIPSGSSYKDDTTGINYVSDSSFVETGVSKSIPFTAQRQLQNLRSFPEGSRNCYTLIPIQGKGKKYLIRASFMYGNYDGENGSPEFDLFLGGNIWDTVLLSNGSSIVSKEVVYLSQSENIFVCLGNKGKGTPFISTLELRFLGNDNTTYDSPNGALFFSRRWDLRSLMGSPVRYDDDVYDRIWIPRNFGYCREINTSLPVTSDNNSYSLSSLVMSTAMTPINTTRPITMTLENSDPNVRYFVYMHFAEVEDLSLKPNQTREFDISINGVTVAAGFSPKYLQTNTFFLNPESQSKIAFSLVRTPKSTLPPIVNALEIYVANSFSQSLTNQEDGDAVTSLKTSYKVKKNWHGDPCLPNDYIWEGLNCSYDSLTPPRITSLNLSSSGLTGHISSSFSNLTMIQELDLSNNGLTGDIPEFLSKLKFLRVLNLENNTLTGSVPSELLERSNTGSFSLRLGENPGLCTEISCRKSNS
How to cite: AT1G05700 L9_pECIA2 was a gift from Youssef Belkhadir (Addgene plasmid # 114937 ; http://n2t.net/addgene:114937 ; RRID:Addgene_114937)
