[The description below was written by a language model from this plasmid's Addgene catalogue record and pLannotate feature annotations shown in this document.]
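Description:
AT1G05700 L9_pECIA2 is an insect-cell expression plasmid built on the pECIA2 backbone and serves as the "bait" construct in a paired bait/prey system, intended for use with the matching prey vector AT1G05700 L9_pECIA14. It is propagated in E. coli as a high-copy plasmid through a ColE1/pUC-type origin and selected with ampicillin via the β-lactamase gene and its native promoter. The remaining bacterial annotations (lac promoter and operator, CAP site, and fragments of lacI, lacZα, rop and bom) are backbone remnants from pUC/pBR322-type ancestors and play no stated role in the construct's function.

The payload is the extracellular domain of the Arabidopsis thaliana leucine-rich repeat receptor kinase encoded by AT1G05700, inserted by ligation-independent cloning. Expression is driven by the Drosophila metallothionein promoter, which is induced by copper sulfate. A Drosophila BiP signal sequence at the N-terminus directs the protein into the secretory pathway, so it is released into the culture medium of Drosophila cells. Downstream of the ectodomain lies a fragment of the human IgG1 heavy-chain constant region (Fc), followed by a V5 epitope tag. The catalogue entry also lists a hexahistidine tag, although the feature table does not annotate it separately. An SV40 polyadenylation signal follows the cassette; it is annotated on the reverse strand.

The Fc fusion provides a handle for capture, while V5 and His allow detection or purification. The associated study mapped an extracellular interaction network among Arabidopsis LRR receptor kinases, so this plasmid is used to produce secreted, tagged bait ectodomain for pairwise testing against prey ectodomains.
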