Features (pLannotate 1.2.2; 18 found; start..end, strand, type, name):
     23..449     +  promoter       MT promoter: Drosophila metallothionein promoter
    467..520     +  sig_peptide    BiP signal sequence: Drosophila BiP signal sequence
    473..1957    +  CDS            Y1570_ARATH (fragment): Experimental evidence at protein level: Swiss-Prot protein existence level 1. From Arabidopsis thaliana (Mouse-ear cress).
   1988..2668    +  CDS            IGHG1 (fragment): IGHG1_HUMAN - Experimental evidence at protein level: Swiss-Prot protein existence level 1. Constant region of immunoglobulin heavy chains. Immunoglobulins, also known as antibodies, are membrane-bound or secreted glycoproteins produced by B lymphocytes. In the recognition phase of humoral immunity, the membrane-bound immunoglobulins serve as receptors which, upon binding of a specific antigen, trigger the clonal expansion and differentiation of B lymphocytes into immunoglobulins- secreting plasma cells. Secreted immunoglobulins mediate the effector phase of humoral immunity, which results in
   2687..2728    +  CDS            V5 tag: epitope tag from simian virus 5
   2828..2962    -  polyA_signal   SV40 poly(A) signal: SV40 polyadenylation signal
   2985..3069    -  CDS            large T antigen (fragment): large T antigen from SV40 (simian virus 40)
   3069..3093    +  misc_feature   MCS (fragment): pUC18/19 multiple cloning site
   3130..3146    -  protein_bind   lac operator: The lac repressor binds to the lac operator to inhibit transcription in E. coli. This inhibition can be relieved by adding lactose or isopropyl-β-D-thiogalactopyranoside (IPTG). lac repressor encoded by lacI
   3154..3184    -  promoter       lac promoter: promoter for the E. coli lac operon
   3199..3220    -  protein_bind   CAP binding site: CAP binding activates transcription in the presence of cAMP. E. coli catabolite activator protein
   3233..3325    -  CDS            lacI (fragment): lac repressor; lacI; The lac repressor binds to the lac operator to inhibit transcription in E. coli. This inhibition can be relieved by adding lactose or isopropyl-β-D-thiogalactopyranoside (IPTG).
   3508..4096    -  rep_origin     ori: high-copy-number ColE1/pMB1/pBR322/pUC origin of replication
   4267..5127    -  CDS            AmpR: β-lactamase; bla; confers resistance to ampicillin, carbenicillin, and related antibiotics
   5128..5232    -  promoter       AmpR promoter: bla
   5327..5362    +  CDS            rop (fragment): Rop protein, which maintains plasmids at low copy number; rop
   5464..5563    +  misc_feature   bom (fragment): basis of mobility region from pBR322
   5569..21      -  CDS            lacZα (fragment) (across the origin): LacZα fragment of β-galactosidase; lacZ fragment
>Addgene plasmid #114937 | AT1G05700 L9_pECIA2 | addgene full sequence | sequence record 227495 | Addgene NGS Result
GTAAAACGACGGCCAGTGAATTAATTCGTTGCAGGACAGGATGTGGTGCCCGATGTGACTAGCTCTTTGC
TGCAGGCCGTCCTATCCTCTGGTTCCGATAAGAGACCCAGAACTCCGGCCCCCCACCGCCCACCGCCACC
CCCATACATATGTGGTACGCAAGTAAGAGTGCCTGCGCATGCCCCATGTGCCCCACCAAGAGCTTTGCAT
CCCATACAAGTCCCCAAAGTGGAGAACCGAACCAATTCTTCGCGGGCAGAACAAAAGCTTCTGCACACGT
CTCCACTCGAATTTGGAGCCGGCCGGCGTGTGCAAAAGAGGTGAATCGAACGAAAGACCCGTGTGTAAAG
CCGCGTTTCCAAAATGTATAAAACCGAGAGCATCTGGCCAATGTGCATCAGTTGTGGTCAGCAGCAAAAT
CAAGTGAATCATCTCAGTGCAACTAAAGGGGGGATCCGATCTCAATATGAAGTTATGCATATTACTGGCC
GTCGTGGCCTTTGTTGGCCTCTCGCTCGGGTCAGGTTTCATAAGCATCGATTGTGGAATTCCAAGTGGAT
CATCGTACAAAGACGACACAACAGGTATAAACTACGTCTCAGATTCATCCTTTGTCGAAACCGGAGTCTC
CAAATCGATCCCTTTCACAGCTCAAAGACAGCTTCAAAACCTGAGGAGCTTTCCCGAAGGTTCAAGAAAC
TGCTATACATTGATTCCAATACAAGGGAAGGGCAAGAAATATCTCATAAGAGCTAGTTTCATGTACGGTA
ACTACGATGGAGAAAATGGTTCACCGGAGTTTGATCTGTTTCTTGGTGGCAATATTTGGGATACCGTCTT
GCTCAGCAATGGGTCGAGCATTGTTTCCAAAGAAGTCGTTTACTTGAGCCAATCTGAGAACATATTTGTG
TGTTTGGGAAACAAAGGCAAAGGAACTCCATTTATCTCGACTTTAGAGCTTAGGTTTCTCGGGAACGACA
ATACGACATATGATTCTCCAAACGGTGCTCTCTTCTTCTCTAGACGCTGGGACTTACGCTCTCTCATGGG
TTCACCTGTTAGATATGATGATGATGTGTACGACAGAATCTGGATACCTCGCAACTTTGGCTATTGTAGA
GAGATCAATACCTCACTCCCCGTGACCTCAGACAATAATAGTTATAGTCTTTCAAGTTTGGTGATGAGCA
CAGCGATGACTCCAATAAACACAACAAGACCCATCACAATGACTTTGGAAAACAGTGATCCAAATGTCAG
GTACTTTGTCTACATGCACTTCGCAGAGGTTGAAGATCTTAGTCTCAAACCGAACCAGACAAGAGAGTTC
GACATCAGCATTAACGGAGTGACAGTTGCTGCTGGATTCAGCCCCAAGTATCTTCAGACAAACACGTTTT
TTCTAAACCCTGAGAGCCAATCGAAAATTGCGTTTTCACTCGTTCGAACCCCAAAGTCCACTCTTCCGCC
AATTGTTAACGCTCTAGAGATCTACGTCGCAAATAGTTTCTCGCAGTCTCTCACTAACCAAGAGGATGGT
GACGCGGTTACGAGTCTAAAGACGAGTTATAAAGTGAAGAAGAACTGGCACGGAGATCCTTGTTTGCCTA
ATGACTACATTTGGGAGGGCCTTAATTGCAGTTATGATAGTCTTACTCCTCCAAGAATCACATCACTGAA
CTTATCATCAAGCGGGTTAACGGGTCATATATCTTCCTCCTTCTCTAACCTCACAATGATTCAAGAGCTA
GACTTATCAAACAATGGCTTAACCGGAGACATTCCGGAGTTCCTCTCAAAACTGAAGTTCTTGAGGGTTT
TAAATCTAGAAAATAACACTCTTACCGGTTCAGTTCCATCCGAGTTATTAGAAAGATCAAACACCGGATC
ATTCTCGCTAAGGCTAGGAGAAAATCCAGGACTCTGTACTGAGATTTCTTGCAGAAAAAGCAACAGCCTG
GAGGTGCTGTTCCAGGGACCAGGGAGCGACAAAACTCACACATGCCCACCGTGCCCAGCACCTGAACTCC
TGGGGGGACCGTCAGTCTTCCTCTTCCCCCCAAAACCCAAGGACACCCTCATGATCTCCCGGACCCCTGA
GGTCACATGCGTGGTGGTGGACGTGAGCCACGAAGACCCTGAGGTCAAGTTCAACTGGTACGTGGACGGC
GTGGAGGTGCATAATGCCAAGACAAAGCCGCGGGAGGAGCAGTACAACAGCACGTACCGTGTGGTCAGCG
TCCTCACCGTCCTGCACCAGGACTGGCTGAATGGCAAGGAGTACAAGTGCAAGGTCTCCAACAAAGCCCT
CCCAGCCCCCATCGAGAAAACCATCTCCAAAGCCAAAGGGCAGCCCCGAGAACCACAGGTGTACACCCTG
CCCCCATCCCGGGAGGAGATGACCAAGAACCAGGTCAGCCTGACCTGCCTGGTCAAAGGCTTCTATCCCA
GCGACATCGCCGTGGAGTGGGAGAGCAATGGGCAGCCGGAGAACAACTACAAGACCACGCCTCCCGTGCT
GGACTCCGACGGCTCCTTCTTCCTCTACAGCAAGCTCACCGTGGACAAGAGCAGGTGGCAGCAGGGGAAC
GTCTTCTCATGCTCCGTGATGCATGAGGGTCTGCACAACCACTACACGCAGAAGAGCCTCTCCCTGTCTC
CGGGTAAATCTAGAGGGCCCTTCGAAGGTAAGCCTATCCCTAACCCTCTCCTCGGTCTCGATTCTACGCG
TACCGGTCATCATCACCATCACCATTGAGTTTAAACCCGCTGATCAGCCTCGACTGTGCCTTCTAAGGCC
TGAGCTCGCTGATCAGCCTCGATCGAGGATCCAGACATGATAAGATACATTGATGAGTTTGGACAAACCA
CAACTAGAATGCAGTGAAAAAAATGCTTTATTTGTGAAATTTGTGATGCTATTGCTTTATTTGTAACCAT
TATAAGCTGCAATAAACAAGTTAACAACAACAATTGCATTCATTTTATGTTTCAGGTTCAGGGGGAGGTG
TGGGAGGTTTTTTAAAGCAAGTAAAACCTCTACAAATGTGGTATGGCTGATTATGATCAGTCGACCTGCA
GGCATGCAAGCTTGGCGTAATCATGGTCATAGCTGTTTCCTGTGTGAAATTGTTATCCGCTCACAATTCC
ACACAACATACGAGCCGGAAGCATAAAGTGTAAAGCCTGGGGTGCCTAATGAGTGAGCTAACTCACATTA
ATTGCGTTGCGCTCACTGCCCGCTTTCCAGTCGGGAAACCTGTCGTGCCAGCTGCATTAATGAATCGGCC
AACGCGCGGGGAGAGGCGGTTTGCGTATTGGGCGCTCTTCCGCTTCCTCGCTCACTGACTCGCTGCGCTC
GGTCGTTCGGCTGCGGCGAGCGGTATCAGCTCACTCAAAGGCGGTAATACGGTTATCCACAGAATCAGGG
GATAACGCAGGAAAGAACATGTGAGCAAAAGGCCAGCAAAAGGCCAGGAACCGTAAAAAGGCCGCGTTGC
TGGCGTTTTTCCATAGGCTCCGCCCCCCTGACGAGCATCACAAAAATCGACGCTCAAGTCAGAGGTGGCG
AAACCCGACAGGACTATAAAGATACCAGGCGTTTCCCCCTGGAAGCTCCCTCGTGCGCTCTCCTGTTCCG
ACCCTGCCGCTTACCGGATACCTGTCCGCCTTTCTCCCTTCGGGAAGCGTGGCGCTTTCTCATAGCTCAC
GCTGTAGGTATCTCAGTTCGGTGTAGGTCGTTCGCTCCAAGCTGGGCTGTGTGCACGAACCCCCCGTTCA
GCCCGACCGCTGCGCCTTATCCGGTAACTATCGTCTTGAGTCCAACCCGGTAAGACACGACTTATCGCCA
CTGGCAGCAGCCACTGGTAACAGGATTAGCAGAGCGAGGTATGTAGGCGGTGCTACAGAGTTCTTGAAGT
GGTGGCCTAACTACGGCTACACTAGAAGAACAGTATTTGGTATCTGCGCTCTGCTGAAGCCAGTTACCTT
CGGAAAAAGAGTTGGTAGCTCTTGATCCGGCAAACAAACCACCGCTGGTAGCGGTGGTTTTTTTGTTTGC
AAGCAGCAGATTACGCGCAGAAAAAAAGGATCTCAAGAAGATCCTTTGATCTTTTCTACGGGGTCTGACG
CTCAGTGGAACGAAAACTCACGTTAAGGGATTTTGGTCATGAGATTATCAAAAAGGATCTTCACCTAGAT
CCTTTTAAATTAAAAATGAAGTTTTAAATCAATCTAAAGTATATATGAGTAAACTTGGTCTGACAGTTAC
CAATGCTTAATCAGTGAGGCACCTATCTCAGCGATCTGTCTATTTCGTTCATCCATAGTTGCCTGACTCC
CCGTCGTGTAGATAACTACGATACGGGAGGGCTTACCATCTGGCCCCAGTGCTGCAATGATACCGCGAGA
CCCACGCTCACCGGCTCCAGATTTATCAGCAATAAACCAGCCAGCCGGAAGGGCCGAGCGCAGAAGTGGT
CCTGCAACTTTATCCGCCTCCATCCAGTCTATTAATTGTTGCCGGGAAGCTAGAGTAAGTAGTTCGCCAG
TTAATAGTTTGCGCAACGTTGTTGCCATTGCTACAGGCATCGTGGTGTCACGCTCGTCGTTTGGTATGGC
TTCATTCAGCTCCGGTTCCCAACGATCAAGGCGAGTTACATGATCCCCCATGTTGTGCAAAAAAGCGGTT
AGCTCCTTCGGTCCTCCGATCGTTGTCAGAAGTAAGTTGGCCGCAGTGTTATCACTCATGGTTATGGCAG
CACTGCATAATTCTCTTACTGTCATGCCATCCGTAAGATGCTTTTCTGTGACTGGTGAGTACTCAACCAA
GTCATTCTGAGAATAGTGTATGCGGCGACCGAGTTGCTCTTGCCCGGCGTCAATACGGGATAATACCGCG
CCACATAGCAGAACTTTAAAAGTGCTCATCATTGGAAAACGTTCTTCGGGGCGAAAACTCTCAAGGATCT
TACCGCTGTTGAGATCCAGTTCGATGTAACCCACTCGTGCACCCAACTGATCTTCAGCATCTTTTACTTT
CACCAGCGTTTCTGGGTGAGCAAAAACAGGAAGGCAAAATGCCGCAAAAAAGGGAATAAGGGCGACACGG
AAATGTTGAATACTCATACTCTTCCTTTTTCAATATTATTGAAGCATTTATCAGGGTTATTGTCTCATGA
GCGGATACATATTTGAATGTATTTAGAAAAATAAACAAATAGGGGTTCCGCGCACATTTCCCCGAAAAGT
GCCACCTGACGTCTAAGAAACCATTATTATCATGACATTAACCTATAAAAATAGGCGTATCACGAGGCCC
TTTCGTCTCGCGCGTTTCGGTGATGACGGTGAAAACCTCTGACACATGCAGCTCCCGGAGACGGTCACAG
CTTGTCTGTAAGCGGATGCCGGGAGCAGACAAGCCCGTCAGGGCGCGTCAGCGGGTGTTGGCGGGTGTCG
GGGCTGGCTTAACTATGCGGCATCAGAGCAGATTGTACTGAGAGTGCACCATATGCGGTGTGAAATACCG
CACAGATGCGTAAGGAGAAAATACCGCATCAGGCGCCATTCGCCATTCAGGCTGCGCAACTGTTGGGAAG
GGCGATCGGTGCGGGCCTCTTCGCTATTACGCCAGCTGGCGAAAGGGGGATGTGCTGCAAGGCGATTAAG
TTGGGTAACGCCAGGGTTTTCCCAGTCACGACGTT
